Addgene plasmid #219938: apt-ABE8.20
Purpose: Mammalian expression of apt-ABE8.20 protein (TadA8.20_32aa-linker_Com)
Depositing lab: Alexis Komor. Depositing organization: University of California, San Diego (UCSD). Publication: Development of multiplexed orthogonal base editor (MOBE) systems. Cowan QT, Gu S, Gu W, Ranzau BL, Simonson TS, Komor AC. Nat Biotechnol. 2024 May 21. doi: 10.1038/s41587-024-02240-0. PubMed 38773305.
Backbone
  Vector backbone: pCMV
  Vector type: Mammalian Expression, CRISPR
Growth in bacteria
  Bacterial resistance: Ampicillin, 100 μg/mL
  Growth temperature: 37°C
  Growth strain: DH5alpha
  Copy number: High Copy
Gene/Insert
  Gene/Insert name: TadA8.20_32-aa_Com (alt name: apt-ABE8.20 (protein component))
  Species: H. sapiens (human), Synthetic
  Promoter: CMV
  Cloning method: Other
Terms and licenses: Academic/Nonprofit Terms; Industry Terms: Not Available to Industry
Depositor comments: QTC135
How to cite: apt-ABE8.20 was a gift from Alexis Komor (Addgene plasmid # 219938 ; http://n2t.net/addgene:219938 ; RRID:Addgene_219938)
