[The description below was written by a language model from this plasmid's Addgene catalogue record and pLannotate feature annotations shown in this document.]
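Description:
apt-ABE8.20 is a 4,296 nt mammalian expression plasmid on a pCMV backbone that encodes the protein component of an aptamer-recruited adenine base editor. It is maintained in E. coli as a high-copy plasmid through a ColE1/pUC-type origin and selected with ampicillin via the β-lactamase (AmpR) gene and its native promoter. The remaining bacterial elements in the feature table (lac promoter and operator, CAP site, and short lacI, bom, SV40 promoter and multiple cloning site fragments) appear to be backbone remnants with no evident role in the payload.

The expression cassette is driven by the human CMV immediate-early enhancer and promoter and terminated by the bovine growth hormone polyadenylation signal. A T7 promoter sits just upstream of the coding region, which would permit in vitro transcription. The open reading frame fuses an evolved TadA DNA adenosine deaminase to the bacteriophage Mu Com protein through a 32-amino-acid linker. The automated annotation labels the deaminase as TadA*(7.10), but the catalogue record identifies it as the TadA8.20 variant, a further evolved relative, so the label most likely reflects the closest database match. Com is an RNA-binding protein that recognises a specific RNA hairpin.

No Cas9 or guide RNA is annotated on this plasmid. The deaminase therefore presumably has to be supplied alongside a separate Cas component and a guide RNA carrying the matching com aptamer, which would recruit the deaminase to the target site. The associated work concerns multiplexed orthogonal base editor (MOBE) systems, in which distinct aptamer and coat-protein pairs direct different deaminases to different loci so that separate base edits can be made in the same cell.
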