Features (pLannotate 1.2.2; 16 found; start..end, strand, type, name):
     77..380     +  enhancer       CMV enhancer: human cytomegalovirus immediate early enhancer
    381..584     +  promoter       CMV promoter: human cytomegalovirus (CMV) immediate early promoter
    626..644     +  promoter       T7 promoter: promoter for bacteriophage T7 RNA polymerase
    727..1215    +  CDS            TadA*(7.10): DNA adenosine deaminase evolved from the E. coli tRNA adenosine deaminase TadA (Gaudelli et al., 2017)
   1312..1494    +  CDS            com: COM_BPMU - Experimental evidence at protein level: Swiss-Prot protein existence level 1. Trans-acting positive regulator required for mom mRNA translation. Binds the com-mom mRNA 5' and destabilizes a translation inhibition stem to expose mom translation start signals. From Escherichia phage Mu (Bacteriophage Mu).
   1606..1830    +  polyA_signal   bGH poly(A) signal: bovine growth hormone polyadenylation signal
   1834..1855    +  promoter       SV40 promoter (fragment): SV40 enhancer and early promoter
   1860..1876    +  misc_feature   MCS (fragment): pBluescript multiple cloning site
   1925..1941    -  protein_bind   lac operator: The lac repressor binds to the lac operator to inhibit transcription in E. coli. This inhibition can be relieved by adding lactose or isopropyl-β-D-thiogalactopyranoside (IPTG). lac repressor encoded by lacI
   1949..1979    -  promoter       lac promoter: promoter for the E. coli lac operon
   1994..2015    -  protein_bind   CAP binding site: CAP binding activates transcription in the presence of cAMP. E. coli catabolite activator protein
   2028..2120    -  CDS            lacI (fragment): lac repressor; lacI; The lac repressor binds to the lac operator to inhibit transcription in E. coli. This inhibition can be relieved by adding lactose or isopropyl-β-D-thiogalactopyranoside (IPTG).
   2303..2891    -  rep_origin     ori: high-copy-number ColE1/pMB1/pBR322/pUC origin of replication
   3062..3922    -  CDS            AmpR: β-lactamase; bla; confers resistance to ampicillin, carbenicillin, and related antibiotics
   3923..4027    -  promoter       AmpR promoter: bla
   4098..4142    -  misc_feature   bom (fragment): basis of mobility region from pBR322
>Addgene plasmid #219938 | apt-ABE8.20 | addgene full sequence | sequence record 450044 | Addgene NGS Result
GACATTGATTATTGACTAGTTATTAATAGTAATCAATTACGGGGTCATTAGTTCATAGCCCATATATTGA
GTTCCGCGTTACATAACTTACGGTAAATGGCCCGCCTGGCTGACCGCCCAACGACCCCCGCCCATTGACG
TCAATAATGACGTATGTTCCCATAGTAACGCCAATAGGGACTTTCCATTGACGTCAATGGGTGGAGTATT
TACGGTAAACTGCCCACTTGGCAGTACATCAAGTGTATCATATGCCAAGTACGCCCCCTATTGACGTCAA
TGACGGTAAATGGCCCGCCTGGCATTATGCCCAGTACATGACCTTATGGGACTTTCCTACTTGGCAGTAC
ATCTACGTATTAGTCATCGCTATTACCATGGTGATGCGGTTTTGGCAGTACATCAATGGGCGTGGATAGC
GGTTTGACTCACGGGGATTTCCAAGTCTCCACCCCATTGACGTCAATGGGAGTTTGTTTTGGCACCAAAA
TCAACGGGACTTTCCAAAATGTCGTAACAACTCCGCCCCATTGACGCAAATGGGCGGTAGGCGTGTACGG
TGGGAGGTCTATATAAGCAGAGCTGGTTTAGTGAACCGTCAGATCCGCTAGAGATCCGCGGCCGCTAATA
CGACTCACTATAGGGAGAGCCGCCACCATGAAACGGACAGCCGACGGAAGCGAGTTCGAGTCACCAAAGA
AGAAGCGGAAAGTCAGCTCTGAGGTGGAGTTTTCCCATGAGTACTGGATGAGACACGCATTGACTCTCGC
AAAGAGGGCTCGAGATGAACGCGAGGTGCCCGTGGGGGCAGTACTCGTGCTCAACAATCGCGTAATCGGC
GAAGGTTGGAATAGGGCAATCGGACTCCACGACCCCACTGCACATGCGGAAATCATGGCCCTTCGACAGG
GAGGGCTTGTGATGCAGAATTATCGACTTTATGATGCGACGCTGTACTCGACGTTTGAACCTTGCGTAAT
GTGCGCGGGAGCTATGATTCACTCCCGCATTGGACGAGTTGTATTCGGTGTTCGCAACGCCAAGACGGGT
GCCGCAGGTTCACTGATGGACGTGCTGCATCATCCAGGCATGAACCACCGGGTAGAAATCACAGAAGGCA
TATTGGCGGACGAATGTGCGGCGCTGTTGTGTCGTTTTTTTCGCATGCCCAGGCGGGTCTTTAACGCCCA
GAAAAAAGCACAATCCTCTACTGACTCTGGTGGTTCTTCTGGTGGTTCTAGCGGCAGCGAGACTCCCGGG
ACCTCAGAGTCCGCCACACCCGAAAGTTCTGGTGGTTCTTCTGGTGGTTCTAAAAGCATCAGATGCAAGA
ACTGCAACAAGCTGCTGTTCAAGGCCGACAGCTTCGACCACATCGAGATCCGGTGTCCTAGATGTAAAAG
ACACATCATCATGCTGAACGCCTGCGAGCACCCCACCGAGAAGCACTGCGGCAAGCGGGAAAAGATCACC
CACAGCGACGAGACAGTGCGGTACGGTTCAAAAAGAACCGCCGACGGCAGCGAATTCGAGCCCAAGAAGA
AGAGGAAAGTCTAACCGGTCATCATCACCATCACCATTGAGTTTAAACCCGCTGATCAGCCTCGACTGTG
CCTTCTAGTTGCCAGCCATCTGTTGTTTGCCCCTCCCCCGTGCCTTCCTTGACCCTGGAAGGTGCCACTC
CCACTGTCCTTTCCTAATAAAATGAGGAAATTGCATCGCATTGTCTGAGTAGGTGTCATTCTATTCTGGG
GGGTGGGGTGGGGCAGGACAGCAAGGGGGAGGATTGGGAAGACAATAGCAGGCATGCTGGGGATGCGGTG
GGCTCTATGGCTTCTGAGGCGGAAAGAACCAGCTGGGGCTCGATACCGTCGACCTCTAGCTAGAGCTTGG
CGTAATCATGGTCATAGCTGTTTCCTGTGTGAAATTGTTATCCGCTCACAATTCCACACAACATACGAGC
CGGAAGCATAAAGTGTAAAGCCTAGGGTGCCTAATGAGTGAGCTAACTCACATTAATTGCGTTGCGCTCA
CTGCCCGCTTTCCAGTCGGGAAACCTGTCGTGCCAGCTGCATTAATGAATCGGCCAACGCGCGGGGAGAG
GCGGTTTGCGTATTGGGCGCTCTTCCGCTTCCTCGCTCACTGACTCGCTGCGCTCGGTCGTTCGGCTGCG
GCGAGCGGTATCAGCTCACTCAAAGGCGGTAATACGGTTATCCACAGAATCAGGGGATAACGCAGGAAAG
AACATGTGAGCAAAAGGCCAGCAAAAGGCCAGGAACCGTAAAAAGGCCGCGTTGCTGGCGTTTTTCCATA
GGCTCCGCCCCCCTGACGAGCATCACAAAAATCGACGCTCAAGTCAGAGGTGGCGAAACCCGACAGGACT
ATAAAGATACCAGGCGTTTCCCCCTGGAAGCTCCCTCGTGCGCTCTCCTGTTCCGACCCTGCCGCTTACC
GGATACCTGTCCGCCTTTCTCCCTTCGGGAAGCGTGGCGCTTTCTCATAGCTCACGCTGTAGGTATCTCA
GTTCGGTGTAGGTCGTTCGCTCCAAGCTGGGCTGTGTGCACGAACCCCCCGTTCAGCCCGACCGCTGCGC
CTTATCCGGTAACTATCGTCTTGAGTCCAACCCGGTAAGACACGACTTATCGCCACTGGCAGCAGCCACT
GGTAACAGGATTAGCAGAGCGAGGTATGTAGGCGGTGCTACAGAGTTCTTGAAGTGGTGGCCTAACTACG
GCTACACTAGAAGAACAGTATTTGGTATCTGCGCTCTGCTGAAGCCAGTTACCTTCGGAAAAAGAGTTGG
TAGCTCTTGATCCGGCAAACAAACCACCGCTGGTAGCGGTGGTTTTTTTGTTTGCAAGCAGCAGATTACG
CGCAGAAAAAAAGGATCTCAAGAAGATCCTTTGATCTTTTCTACGGGGTCTGACACTCAGTGGAACGAAA
ACTCACGTTAAGGGATTTTGGTCATGAGATTATCAAAAAGGATCTTCACCTAGATCCTTTTAAATTAAAA
ATGAAGTTTTAAATCAATCTAAAGTATATATGAGTAAACTTGGTCTGACAGTTACCAATGCTTAATCAGT
GAGGCACCTATCTCAGCGATCTGTCTATTTCGTTCATCCATAGTTGCCTGACTCCCCGTCGTGTAGATAA
CTACGATACGGGAGGGCTTACCATCTGGCCCCAGTGCTGCAATGATACCGCGAGACCCACGCTCACCGGC
TCCAGATTTATCAGCAATAAACCAGCCAGCCGGAAGGGCCGAGCGCAGAAGTGGTCCTGCAACTTTATCC
GCCTCCATCCAGTCTATTAATTGTTGCCGGGAAGCTAGAGTAAGTAGTTCGCCAGTTAATAGTTTGCGCA
ACGTTGTTGCCATTGCTACAGGCATCGTGGTGTCACGCTCGTCGTTTGGTATGGCTTCATTCAGCTCCGG
TTCCCAACGATCAAGGCGAGTTACATGATCCCCCATGTTGTGCAAAAAAGCGGTTAGCTCCTTCGGTCCT
CCGATCGTTGTCAGAAGTAAGTTGGCCGCAGTGTTATCACTCATGGTTATGGCAGCACTGCATAATTCTC
TTACTGTCATGCCATCCGTAAGATGCTTTTCTGTGACTGGTGAGTACTCAACCAAGTCATTCTGAGAATA
GTGTATGCGGCGACCGAGTTGCTCTTGCCCGGCGTCAATACGGGATAATACCGCGCCACATAGCAGAACT
TTAAAAGTGCTCATCATTGGAAAACGTTCTTCGGGGCGAAAACTCTCAAGGATCTTACCGCTGTTGAGAT
CCAGTTCGATGTAACCCACTCGTGCACCCAACTGATCTTCAGCATCTTTTACTTTCACCAGCGTTTCTGG
GTGAGCAAAAACAGGAAGGCAAAATGCCGCAAAAAAGGGAATAAGGGCGACACGGAAATGTTGAATACTC
ATACTCTTCCTTTTTCAATATTATTGAAGCATTTATCAGGGTTATTGTCTCATGAGCGGATACATATTTG
AATGTATTTAGAAAAATAAACAAATAGGGGTTCCGCGCACATTTCCCCGAAAAGTGCCACCTGACGTCGA
CGGATCGGGAGATCGATCTCCCGATCCCCTAGGGTCGACTCTCAGTACAATCTGCTCTGATGCCGCATAG
TTAAGCCAGTATCTGCTCCCTGCTTGTGTGTTGGAGGTCGCTGAGTAGTGCGCGAGCAAAATTTAAGCTA
CAACAAGGCAAGGCTTGACCGACAATTGCATGAAGAATCTGCTTAGGGTTAGGCGTTTTGCGCTGCTTCG
CGATGTACGGGCCAGATATACGCGTT
