Features (pLannotate 1.2.2; 16 found; start..end, strand, type, name):
     77..380     +  enhancer       CMV enhancer: human cytomegalovirus immediate early enhancer
    381..584     +  promoter       CMV promoter: human cytomegalovirus (CMV) immediate early promoter
    626..644     +  promoter       T7 promoter: promoter for bacteriophage T7 RNA polymerase
    727..1215    +  CDS            TadA*(7.10): DNA adenosine deaminase evolved from the E. coli tRNA adenosine deaminase TadA (Gaudelli et al., 2017)
   1312..1494    +  CDS            com: COM_BPMU - Experimental evidence at protein level: Swiss-Prot protein existence level 1. Trans-acting positive regulator required for mom mRNA translation. Binds the com-mom mRNA 5' and destabilizes a translation inhibition stem to expose mom translation start signals. From Escherichia phage Mu (Bacteriophage Mu).
   1606..1830    +  polyA_signal   bGH poly(A) signal: bovine growth hormone polyadenylation signal
   1834..1855    +  promoter       SV40 promoter (fragment): SV40 enhancer and early promoter
   1860..1876    +  misc_feature   MCS (fragment): pBluescript multiple cloning site
   1925..1941    -  protein_bind   lac operator: The lac repressor binds to the lac operator to inhibit transcription in E. coli. This inhibition can be relieved by adding lactose or isopropyl-β-D-thiogalactopyranoside (IPTG). lac repressor encoded by lacI
   1949..1979    -  promoter       lac promoter: promoter for the E. coli lac operon
   1994..2015    -  protein_bind   CAP binding site: CAP binding activates transcription in the presence of cAMP. E. coli catabolite activator protein
   2028..2120    -  CDS            lacI (fragment): lac repressor; lacI; The lac repressor binds to the lac operator to inhibit transcription in E. coli. This inhibition can be relieved by adding lactose or isopropyl-β-D-thiogalactopyranoside (IPTG).
   2303..2891    -  rep_origin     ori: high-copy-number ColE1/pMB1/pBR322/pUC origin of replication
   3062..3922    -  CDS            AmpR: β-lactamase; bla; confers resistance to ampicillin, carbenicillin, and related antibiotics
   3923..4027    -  promoter       AmpR promoter: bla
   4098..4142    -  misc_feature   bom (fragment): basis of mobility region from pBR322
>Addgene plasmid #219938 | apt-ABE8.20 Sequencing Result | analyzer sequence | sequence record 436457
GACATTGATTATTGACTAGTTATTAATAGTAATCAATTACGGGGTCATTAGTTCATAGCCCATATATTGA
GTTCCGCGTTACATAACTTACGGTAAATGGCCCGCCTGGCTGACCGCCCAACGACCCCCGCCCATTGACG
TCAATAATGACGTATGTTCCCATAGTAACGCCAATAGGGACTTTCCATTGACGTCAATGGGTGGAGTATT
TACGGTAAACTGCCCACTTGGCAGTACATCAAGTGTATCATATGCCAAGTACGCCCCCTATTGACGTCAA
TGACGGTAAATGGCCCGCCTGGCATTATGCCCAGTACATGACCTTATGGGACTTTCCTACTTGGCAGTAC
ATCTACGTATTAGTCATCGCTATTACCATGGTGATGCGGTTTTGGCAGTACATCAATGGGCGTGGATAGC
GGTTTGACTCACGGGGATTTCCAAGTCTCCACCCCATTGACGTCAATGGGAGTTTGTTTTGGCACCAAAA
TCAACGGGACTTTCCAAAATGTCGTAACAACTCCGCCCCATTGACGCAAATGGGCGGTAGGCGTGTACGG
TGGGAGGTCTATATAAGCAGAGCTGGTTTAGTGAACCGTCAGATCCGCTAGAGATCCGCGGCCGCTAATA
CGACTCACTATAGGGAGAGCCGCCACCATGAAACGGACAGCCGACGGAAGCGAGTTCGAGTCACCAAAGA
AGAAGCGGAAAGTCAGCTCTGAGGTGGAGTTTTCCCATGAGTACTGGATGAGACACGCATTGACTCTCGC
AAAGAGGGCTCGAGATGAACGCGAGGTGCCCGTGGGGGCAGTACTCGTGCTCAACAATCGCGTAATCGGC
GAAGGTTGGAATAGGGCAATCGGACTCCACGACCCCACTGCACATGCGGAAATCATGGCCCTTCGACAGG
GAGGGCTTGTGATGCAGAATTATCGACTTTATGATGCGACGCTGTACTCGACGTTTGAACCTTGCGTAAT
GTGCGCGGGAGCTATGATTCACTCCCGCATTGGACGAGTTGTATTCGGTGTTCGCAACGCCAAGACGGGT
GCCGCAGGTTCACTGATGGACGTGCTGCATCATCCAGGCATGAACCACCGGGTAGAAATCACAGAAGGCA
TATTGGCGGACGAATGTGCGGCGCTGTTGTGTCGTTTTTTTCGCATGCCCAGGCGGGTCTTTAACGCCCA
GAAAAAAGCACAATCCTCTACTGACTCTGGTGGTTCTTCTGGTGGTTCTAGCGGCAGCGAGACTCCCGGG
ACCTCAGAGTCCGCCACACCCGAAAGTTCTGGTGGTTCTTCTGGTGGTTCTAAAAGCATCAGATGCAAGA
ACTGCAACAAGCTGCTGTTCAAGGCCGACAGCTTCGACCACATCGAGATCCGGTGTCCTAGATGTAAAAG
ACACATCATCATGCTGAACGCCTGCGAGCACCCCACCGAGAAGCACTGCGGCAAGCGGGAAAAGATCCCC
CACAGCGACGAGACAGTGCGGTACGGTTCAAAAAGAACCGCCGACGGCAGCGAATTCGAGCCCAAGAAGA
AGAGGAAAGTCTAACCGGTCATCATCACCATCACCATTGAGTTTAAACCCGCTGATCAGCCTCGACTGTG
CCTTCTAGTTGCCAGCCATCTGTTGTTTGCCCCTCCCCCGTGCCTTCCTTGACCCTGGAAGGTGCCACTC
CCACTGTCCTTTCCTAATAAAATGAGGAAATTGCATCGCATTGTCTGAGTAGGTGTCATTCTATTCTGGG
GGGTGGGGTGGGGCAGGACAGCAAGGGGGAGGATTGGGAAGACAATAGCAGGCATGCTGGGGATGCGGTG
GGCTCTATGGCTTCTGAGGCGGAAAGAACCAGCTGGGGCTCGATACCGTCGACCTCTAGCTAGAGCTTGG
CGTAATCATGGTCATAGCTGTTTCCTGTGTGAAATTGTTATCCGCTCACAATTCCACACAACATACGAGC
CGGAAGCATAAAGTGTAAAGCCTAGGGTGCCTAATGAGTGAGCTAACTCACATTAATTGCGTTGCGCTCA
CTGCCCGCTTTCCAGTCGGGAAACCTGTCGTGCCAGCTGCATTAATGAATCGGCCAACGCGCGGGGAGAG
GCGGTTTGCGTATTGGGCGCTCTTCCGCTTCCTCGCTCACTGACTCGCTGCGCTCGGTCGTTCGGCTGCG
GCGAGCGGTATCAGCTCACTCAAAGGCGGTAATACGGTTATCCACAGAATCAGGGGATAACGCAGGAAAG
AACATGTGAGCAAAAGGCCAGCAAAAGGCCAGGAACCGTAAAAAGGCCGCGTTGCTGGCGTTTTTCCATA
GGCTCCGCCCCCCTGACGAGCATCACAAAAATCGACGCTCAAGTCAGAGGTGGCGAAACCCGACAGGACT
ATAAAGATACCAGGCGTTTCCCCCTGGAAGCTCCCTCGTGCGCTCTCCTGTTCCGACCCTGCCGCTTACC
GGATACCTGTCCGCCTTTCTCCCTTCGGGAAGCGTGGCGCTTTCTCATAGCTCACGCTGTAGGTATCTCA
GTTCGGTGTAGGTCGTTCGCTCCAAGCTGGGCTGTGTGCACGAACCCCCCGTTCAGCCCGACCGCTGCGC
CTTATCCGGTAACTATCGTCTTGAGTCCAACCCGGTAAGACACGACTTATCGCCACTGGCAGCAGCCACT
GGTAACAGGATTAGCAGAGCGAGGTATGTAGGCGGTGCTACAGAGTTCTTGAAGTGGTGGCCTAACTACG
GCTACACTAGAAGAACAGTATTTGGTATCTGCGCTCTGCTGAAGCCAGTTACCTTCGGAAAAAGAGTTGG
TAGCTCTTGATCCGGCAAACAAACCACCGCTGGTAGCGGTGGTTTTTTTGTTTGCAAGCAGCAGATTACG
CGCAGAAAAAAAGGATCTCAAGAAGATCCTTTGATCTTTTCTACGGGGTCTGACACTCAGTGGAACGAAA
ACTCACGTTAAGGGATTTTGGTCATGAGATTATCAAAAAGGATCTTCACCTAGATCCTTTTAAATTAAAA
ATGAAGTTTTAAATCAATCTAAAGTATATATGAGTAAACTTGGTCTGACAGTTACCAATGCTTAATCAGT
GAGGCACCTATCTCAGCGATCTGTCTATTTCGTTCATCCATAGTTGCCTGACTCCCCGTCGTGTAGATAA
CTACGATACGGGAGGGCTTACCATCTGGCCCCAGTGCTGCAATGATACCGCGAGACCCACGCTCACCGGC
TCCAGATTTATCAGCAATAAACCAGCCAGCCGGAAGGGCCGAGCGCAGAAGTGGTCCTGCAACTTTATCC
GCCTCCATCCAGTCTATTAATTGTTGCCGGGAAGCTAGAGTAAGTAGTTCGCCAGTTAATAGTTTGCGCA
ACGTTGTTGCCATTGCTACAGGCATCGTGGTGTCACGCTCGTCGTTTGGTATGGCTTCATTCAGCTCCGG
TTCCCAACGATCAAGGCGAGTTACATGATCCCCCATGTTGTGCAAAAAAGCGGTTAGCTCCTTCGGTCCT
CCGATCGTTGTCAGAAGTAAGTTGGCCGCAGTGTTATCACTCATGGTTATGGCAGCACTGCATAATTCTC
TTACTGTCATGCCATCCGTAAGATGCTTTTCTGTGACTGGTGAGTACTCAACCAAGTCATTCTGAGAATA
GTGTATGCGGCGACCGAGTTGCTCTTGCCCGGCGTCAATACGGGATAATACCGCGCCACATAGCAGAACT
TTAAAAGTGCTCATCATTGGAAAACGTTCTTCGGGGCGAAAACTCTCAAGGATCTTACCGCTGTTGAGAT
CCAGTTCGATGTAACCCACTCGTGCACCCAACTGATCTTCAGCATCTTTTACTTTCACCAGCGTTTCTGG
GTGAGCAAAAACAGGAAGGCAAAATGCCGCAAAAAAGGGAATAAGGGCGACACGGAAATGTTGAATACTC
ATACTCTTCCTTTTTCAATATTATTGAAGCATTTATCAGGGTTATTGTCTCATGAGCGGATACATATTTG
AATGTATTTAGAAAAATAAACAAATAGGGGTTCCGCGCACATTTCCCCGAAAAGTGCCACCTGACGTCGA
CGGATCGGGAGATCGATCTCCCGATCCCCTAGGGTCGACTCTCAGTACAATCTGCTCTGATGCCGCATAG
TTAAGCCAGTATCTGCTCCCTGCTTGTGTGTTGGAGGTCGCTGAGTAGTGCGCGAGCAAAATTTAAGCTA
CAACAAGGCAAGGCTTGACCGACAATTGCATGAAGAATCTGCTTAGGGTTAGGCGTTTTGCGCTGCTTCG
CGATGTACGGGCCAGATATACGCGTT
